Addgene plasmid #233589: pCCI-YFVΔCME-mScarlet
Purpose: pCCI vector encoding YFV-17D lacking C, prM, E but with mScarlet
Depositing lab: Wei Xu. Depositing organization: University of Texas Southwestern Medical Center.
Backbone
  Vector backbone: PCCI
  Backbone size w/o insert (bp): 8888
  Vector type: Transneural tracing
Growth in bacteria
  Bacterial resistance: Chloramphenicol, 25 μg/mL
  Growth temperature: 37°C
  Growth strain: TransforMax EPI300
  Growth instructions: Grow in LB + chloramphenicol overnight. Follow protocol listed under Supplemental Documents.
  Copy number: Low Copy
Gene/Insert
  Gene/Insert name: YFV-17D lacking C, prM, E but with mScarlet
  Species: Synthetic
  Mutation: Lacking C, prM, and E
  Promoter: SP6
  Cloning method: Gibson Cloning
Terms and licenses: Academic/Nonprofit Terms; Industry Terms: Not Available to Industry
Depositor comments: Please view the attached protocol for growing plasmid in the lab. If protocol is not followed, it is likely DNA preps will contain a significant number of DNA impurities.
How to cite: pCCI-YFVΔCME-mScarlet was a gift from Wei Xu (Addgene plasmid # 233589 ; http://n2t.net/addgene:233589 ; RRID:Addgene_233589)
