[The description below was written by a language model from this plasmid's Addgene catalogue record and pLannotate feature annotations shown in this document.]
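Description:
pCCI-YFVΔCME-mScarlet is an 18.6 kb low-copy, BAC-type plasmid that carries a cDNA copy of a replicon derived from the yellow fever virus vaccine strain YFV-17D, catalogued as a transneural tracing vector. The pCCI backbone contains the F-plasmid maintenance machinery (ori2/oriS, repE, incC, and the sopA/sopB/sopC partitioning system), which holds the plasmid at very low copy number and helps stabilise long flaviviral cDNAs that are often poorly tolerated in E. coli. It also carries oriV, an origin that allows copy number to be induced in suitable hosts such as the EPI300 strain listed in the record. Selection is by chloramphenicol through the cat gene. A loxP site, a lambda cos site and fragments of lac, T7 and other cloning-vector elements are backbone remnants with no evident role in the payload.

The viral cassette sits downstream of an SP6 promoter, so run-off in vitro transcription with SP6 RNA polymerase can produce the replicon RNA. The structural genes for capsid (C), prM and envelope (E) are deleted and mScarlet, a red fluorescent protein, is placed in that position. It is followed by a ubiquitin coding sequence and then the large polyprotein fragment that extends through the NS5 polymerase. The ubiquitin unit probably serves as a cleavage module that separates the reporter from the downstream viral proteins, although the record does not say so. The flavivirus 3′ UTR cis-acting replication element lies at the end of the cassette. Because the structural proteins are missing, the RNA should replicate and label cells red but cannot form infectious particles unless C, prM and E are supplied in trans. This fits controlled trans-neuronal circuit tracing, though the record does not describe the complementation scheme.
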