Features (pLannotate 1.2.2; 31 found; start..end, strand, type, name):
    496..715     -  rep_origin     ori2: secondary origin of replication for the bacterial F plasmid; also known as oriS
    791..1405    -  rep_origin     oriV: origin of replication for the bacterial F plasmid
   1803..2147    -  CDS            resD (fragment): REDF_ECOLI - Also known as D. Protein inferred from homology: Swiss-Prot protein existence level 3. Acts as a repressor of transcription and as a site-specific resolvase that cleaves at the RfsF site. From Escherichia coli (strain K12).
   2263..2365    +  promoter       cat promoter: promoter of the E. coli cat gene encoding chloramphenicol acetyltransferase
   2366..3022    +  CDS            cat: CAT_ECOLX - Experimental evidence at protein level: Swiss-Prot protein existence level 1. This enzyme is an effector of chloramphenicol resistance in bacteria. From Escherichia coli. This protein is used as a marker in many commonly used cloning vectors, such as pACYC184.
   3110..3127    -  promoter       tet promoter (fragment): E. coli promoter for tetracycline efflux protein gene
   3169..3232    +  CDS            lacI (fragment): lac repressor; lacI; The lac repressor binds to the lac operator to inhibit transcription in E. coli. This inhibition can be relieved by adding lactose or isopropyl-β-D-thiogalactopyranoside (IPTG).
   3245..3266    +  protein_bind   CAP binding site: CAP binding activates transcription in the presence of cAMP. E. coli catabolite activator protein
   3281..3311    +  promoter       lac promoter: promoter for the E. coli lac operon
   3315..3337    +  protein_bind   lac operator (fragment): The lac repressor binds to the lac operator to inhibit transcription in E. coli. This inhibition can be relieved by adding lactose or isopropyl-β-D-thiogalactopyranoside (IPTG). lac repressor encoded by lacI
   3402..3438    -  misc_feature   MCS (fragment): pUC18/19 multiple cloning site
   3441..3528    -  promoter       AmpR promoter (fragment): bla
   3796..3814    +  promoter       SP6 promoter: promoter for bacteriophage SP6 RNA polymerase
   4010..4705    +  CDS            mScarlet: mScarlet is a basic (constitutively fluorescent) red fluorescent protein published in 2016, derived from synthetic construct. It has moderate acid sensitivity.
   4769..4993    +  CDS            UBIQ_CERCA: Experimental evidence at protein level: Swiss-Prot protein existence level 1. Ubiquitin exists either covalently attached to another protein, or free (unanchored). When covalently bound, it is conjugated to target proteins via an isopeptide bond either as a monomer (monoubiquitin), a polymer linked via different Lys residues of the ubiquitin (polyubiquitin chains) or a linear polymer linked via the initiator Met of the ubiquitin (linear polyubiquitin chains). Polyubiquitin chains, when attached to a target protein, have different functions depending on the Lys residue of the ubiquitin that is
   5054..13042   +  CDS            POLG_YEFV1 (fragment): Experimental evidence at protein level: Swiss-Prot protein existence level 1. [RNA-directed RNA polymerase NS5]: Replicates the viral (+) and (-) RNA genome, and performs the capping of genomes in the cytoplasm (PubMed:19850911). NS5 methylates viral RNA cap at guanine N- 7 and ribose 2'-O positions (PubMed:19850911). Besides its role in RNA genome replication, also prevents the establishment of cellular antiviral state by blocking the interferon-alpha/beta (IFN-alpha/beta) signaling pathway (PubMed:25211074). IFN-I induces binding of NS5 to host IFN-activated transcription factor STAT2, preve
  13452..13550   +  ncRNA          Flavi CRE: Accession: RF00185 - Flavivirus 3' UTR cis-acting replication element (CRE)
  13552..13586   -  CDS            KanR (fragment): aminoglycoside phosphotransferase; aph(3')-Ia; confers resistance to kanamycin in bacteria or G418 (Geneticin®) in eukaryotes
  13771..13917   +  CDS            TRA2_ECOLX (fragment): Protein predicted: Swiss-Prot protein existence level 4. Required for transposition of transposon Tn903. From Escherichia coli.
  13933..13959   -  misc_feature   MCS (fragment): pUC18/19 multiple cloning site
  13962..13980   -  promoter       T7 promoter: promoter for bacteriophage T7 RNA polymerase
  13983..14139   +  CDS            lacZα (fragment): LacZα fragment of β-galactosidase; lacZ fragment
  14145..14244   -  misc_feature   bom (fragment): basis of mobility region from pBR322
  14298..14331   -  protein_bind   loxP: Cre-mediated recombination occurs in the 8-bp core sequence (GCATACAT). Cre recombinase
  14349..14747   +  misc_feature   cos: lambda cos site; allows packaging into phage lambda particles
  14761..14907   -  CDS            yuaZ (fragment): YUAZ_ECO57 - Protein predicted: Swiss-Prot protein existence level 4. From Escherichia coli O157:H7.
  15007..15480   -  misc_feature   sopC: sopC; centromere-like partitioning region of the bacterial F plasmid
  15553..16524   -  CDS            sopB: partitioning protein for the bacterial F plasmid; sopB
  16524..17699   -  CDS            sopA: partitioning protein for the bacterial F plasmid; sopA
  18025..18275   -  misc_feature   incC: incC; incompatibility region of the bacterial F plasmid
  18278..405     -  CDS            repE (across the origin): replication initiation protein for the bacterial F plasmid; repE
>Addgene plasmid #233589 | pCCI-YFVΔCME-mScarlet | addgene full sequence | sequence record 463797 | Addgene NGS Result
GAGATATGGGTTGATATGTACACTGTAAAGCCCTCTGGATGGACTGTGCGCACGTTTGATAAACCAAGGA
AAAGATTCATAGCCTTTTTCATCGCCGGCATCCTCTTCAGGGCGATAAAAAACCACTTCCTTCCCCGCGA
AACTCTTCAATGCCTGCCGTATATCCTTACTGGCTTCCGCAGAGGTCAATCCGAATATTTCAGCATATTT
AGCAACATGGATCTCGCAGATACCGTCATGTTCCTGTAGGGTGCCATCAGATTTTCTGATCTGGTCAACG
AACAGATACAGCATACGTTTTTGATCCCGGGAGAGACTATATGCCGCCTCAGTGAGGTCGTTTGACTGGA
CGATTCGCGGGCTATTTTTACGTTTCTTGTGATTGATAACCGCTGTTTCCGCCATGACAGATCCATGTGA
AGTGTGACAAGTTTTTAGATTGTCACACTAAATAAAAAAGAGTCAATAAGCAGGGATAACTTTGTGAAAA
AACAGCTTCTTCTGAGGGCAATTTGTCACAGGGTTAAGGGCAATTTGTCACAGACAGGACTGTCATTTGA
GGGTGATTTGTCACACTGAAAGGGCAATTTGTCACAACACCTTCTCTAGAACCAGCATGGATAAAGGCCT
ACAAGGCGCTCTAAAAAAGAAGATCTAAAAACTATAAAAAAAATAATTATAAAAATATCCCCGTGGATAA
GTGGATAACCCCAAGGGAAGTTTTTTCAGGCATCGTGTGTAAGCAGAATATATAAGTGCTGTTCCCTGGT
GCTTCCTCGCTCACTCGACCGGGAGGGTTCGAGAAGGGGGGGCACCCCCCTTCGGCGTGCGCGGTCACGC
GCACAGGGCGCAGCCCTGGTTAAAAACAAGGTTTATAAATATTGGTTTAAAAGCAGGTTAAAAGACAGGT
TAGCGGTGGCCGAAAAACGGGCGGAAACCCTTGCAAATGCTGGATTTTCTGCCTGTGGACAGCCCCTCAA
ATGTCAATAGGTGCGCCCCTCATCTGTCAGCACTCTGCCCCTCAAGTGTCAAGGATCGCGCCCCTCATCT
GTCAGTAGTCGCGCCCCTCAAGTGTCAATACCGCAGGGCACTTATCCCCAGGCTTGTCCACATCATCTGT
GGGAAACTCGCGTAAAATCAGGCGTTTTCGCCGATTTGCGAGGCTGGCCAGCTCCACGTCGCCGGCCGAA
ATCGAGCCTGCCCCTCATCTGTCAACGCCGCGCCGGGTGAGTCGGCCCCTCAAGTGTCAACGTCCGCCCC
TCATCTGTCAGTGAGGGCCAAGTTTTCCGCGAGGTATCCACAACGCCGGCGGCCGGCCGCGGTGTCTCGC
ACACGGCTTCGACGGCGTTTCTGGCGCGTTTGCAGGGCCATAGACGGCCGCCAGCCCAGCGGCGAGGGCA
ACCAGCCGAGGGCTTCGCCCTGTCGCTCGACTGCGGCGAGCACTACTGGCTGTAAAAGGACAGACCACAT
CATGGTTCTGTGTTCATTAGGTTGTTCTGTCCATTGCTGACATAATCCGCTCCACTTCAACGTAACACCG
CACGAAGATTTCTATTGTTCCTGAAGGCATATTCAAATCGTTTTCGTTACCGCTTGCAGGCATCATGACA
GAACACTACTTCCTATAAACGCTACACAGGCTCCTGAGATTAATAATGCGGATCTCTACGATAATGGGAG
ATTTTCCCGACTGTTTCGTTCGCTTCTCAGTGGATAACAGCCAGCTTCTCTGTTTAACAGACAAAAACAG
CATATCCACTCAGTTCCACATTTCCATATAAAGGCCAAGGCATTTATTCTCAGGATAATTGTTTCAGCAT
CGCAACCGCATCAGACTCCGGCATCGCAAACTGCACCCGGTGCCGGGCAGCCACATCCAGCGCAAAAACC
TTCGTGTAGACTTCCGTTGAACTGATGGACTTATGTCCCATCAGGCTTTGCAGAACTTTCAGCGGTATAC
CGGCATACAGCATGTGCATCGCATAGGAATGGCGGAACGTATGTGGTGTGACCGGAACAGAGAACGTCAC
ACCGTCAGCAGCAGCGGCGGCAACCGCCTCCCCAATCCAGGTCCTGACCGTTCTGTCCGTCACTTCCCAG
ATCCGCGCTTTCTCTGTCCTTCCTGTGCGACGGTTACGCCGCTCCATGAGCTTATCGCGAATAAATACCT
GTGACGGAAGATCACTTCGCAGAATAAATAAATCCTGGTGTCCCTGTTGATACCGGGAAGCCCTGGGCCA
ACTTTTGGCGAAAATGAGACGTTGATCGGCACGTAAGAGGTTCCAACTTTCACCATAATGAAATAAGATC
ACTACCGGGCGTATTTTTTGAGTTATCGAGATTTTCAGGAGCTAAGGAAGCTAAAATGGAGAAAAAAATC
ACTGGATATACCACCGTTGATATATCCCAATGGCATCGTAAAGAACATTTTGAGGCATTTCAGTCAGTTG
CTCAATGTACCTATAACCAGACCGTTCAGCTGGATATTACGGCCTTTTTAAAGACCGTAAAGAAAAATAA
GCACAAGTTTTATCCGGCCTTTATTCACATTCTTGCCCGCCTGATGAATGCTCATCCGGAATTTCGTATG
GCAATGAAAGACGGTGAGCTGGTGATATGGGATAGTGTTCACCCTTGTTACACCGTTTTCCATGAGCAAA
CTGAAACGTTTTCATCGCTCTGGAGTGAATACCACGACGATTTCCGGCAGTTTCTACACATATATTCGCA
AGATGTGGCGTGTTACGGTGAAAACCTGGCCTATTTCCCTAAAGGGTTTATTGAGAATATGTTTTTCGTC
TCAGCCAATCCCTGGGTGAGTTTCACCAGTTTTGATTTAAACGTGGCCAATATGGACAACTTCTTCGCCC
CCGTTTTCACCATGGGCAAATATTATACGCAAGGCGACAAGGTGCTGATGCCGCTGGCGATTCAGGTTCA
TCATGCCGTTTGTGATGGCTTCCATGTCGGCAGAATGCTTAATGAATTACAACAGTACTGCGATGAGTGG
CAGGGCGGGGCGTAATTTTTTTAAGGCAGTTATTGGTGCCCTTAAACGCCTGGTTGCTACGCCTGAATAA
GTGATAATAAGCGGATGAATGGCAGAAATTCGATGATAAGCTGTCAAACATGAGAATTGGTCGACGGCCC
GGGCGGCCGCAAGGAGTTCGCGTTGGCCGATTCATTAATGCAGCTGGCACGACAGGTTTCCCGACTGGAA
AGCGGGCAGTGAGCGCAACGCAATTAATGTGAGTTAGCTCACTCATTAGGCACCCCAGGCTTTACACTTT
ATGCTTCCGGCTCGTATGTTGTGTGGAATTGTGAGCGGATAACAATTTCACACAGGAAACAGCTATGACC
ATGATTACGCCAAGCTATTTAGGTGAGACTATAGAATACTCAAGCTTGCATGCCTGCAGGTCGACTCTAG
AGGATCCCACATTATTGAAGCATTTATCAGGGTTATTGTCTCATGAGCGGATACATATTTGAATGTATTT
AGAAAAATAAACAAATAGGGGTTCCGCGCACATTTCCCCGAAAAGTGCCACCTGACGTGTCGACGCGGCC
GCTAGCGATGACCCTGCTGATTGGTTCGCTGACCATTTCCGGGTGCGGGACGGCGTTACCAGAAACTCAG
AAGGTTCGTCCAACCAAACCGACTCTGACGGCAGTTTACGAGAGAGATGATAGGGTCTGCTTCAGTAAGC
CAGATGCTACACAATTAGGCTTGTACATATTGTCGTTAGAACGCGGCTACAATTAATACATAACCTTATG
TATCATACACATACGATTTAGGTGACACTATAGAGTAAATCCTGTGTGCTAATTGAGGTGCATTGGTCTG
CAAATCGAGTTGCTAGGCAATAAACACATTTGGATTAATTTTAATCGTTCGTTGAGCGATTAGCAGAGAA
CTGACCAGAACATGTCTGGTCGTAAAGCTCAGGGAAAAACCCTGGGCGTCAATATGGTACGACGAGGAGT
TCGCTCCTTGTCAAACGAGCTCGTGAGCAAGGGCGAGGCAGTGATCAAGGAGTTCATGCGGTTCAAGGTG
CACATGGAGGGCTCCATGAACGGCCACGAGTTCGAGATCGAGGGCGAGGGCGAGGGCCGCCCCTACGAGG
GCACCCAGACCGCCAAGCTGAAGGTGACCAAGGGTGGCCCCCTGCCCTTCTCCTGGGACATCCTGTCCCC
TCAGTTCATGTACGGCTCCAGGGCCTTCACCAAGCACCCCGCCGACATCCCCGACTACTATAAGCAGTCC
TTCCCCGAGGGCTTCAAGTGGGAGCGCGTGATGAACTTCGAGGACGGCGGCGCCGTGACCGTGACCCAGG
ACACCTCCCTGGAGGACGGCACCCTGATCTACAAGGTGAAGCTCCGCGGCACCAACTTCCCTCCTGACGG
CCCCGTAATGCAGAAGAAGACAATGGGCTGGGAAGCGTCCACCGAGCGGTTGTACCCCGAGGACGGCGTG
CTGAAGGGCGACATTAAGATGGCCCTGCGCCTGAAGGACGGCGGGCGCTACCTGGCGGACTTCAAGACCA
CCTACAAGGCCAAGAAGCCCGTGCAGATGCCCGGCGCCTACAACGTGGACCGCAAGTTGGACATCACCTC
CCACAACGAGGACTACACCGTGGTGGAACAGTACGAACGCTCCGAGGGCCGCCACTCCACCGGCGGCATG
GACGAGCTGTACAAGACCGGTAACTTTGACCTTCTCAAGTTGGCCGGCGACGTCGAGTCCAACCCAGGGC
CCCTGCAGCAAATTTTCGTGAAGACCCTGACGGGCAAGACCATCACTCTTGAGGTCGAGCCCAGTGACAC
CATCGAGAATGTCAAGGCCAAGATCCAAGACAAGGAAGGCATCCCACCTGACCAGCAGAGGCTGATATTC
GCGGGCAAACAGCTGGAGGATGGCCGCACCCTGTCCGACTACAACATCCAGAAAGAGTCCACCTTGCACC
TGGTGCTGTGTCTCCGCGGTGGAATGTCCGGTCGTAAAGCCCAGGGCAAAACCCTAGGCGTAAATATGGT
CCGACGCGGAGTCCGCAACATGACAATGTCCATGAGCATGATCTTGGTAGGAGTGATCATGATGTTTTTG
TCTCTAGGAGTTGGGGCGGATCAAGGATGCGCCATCAACTTTGGCAAGAGAGAGCTCAAGTGCGGAGATG
GTATCTTCATATTTAGAGACTCTGATGACTGGCTGAACAAGTACTCATACTATCCAGAAGATCCTGTGAA
GCTTGCATCAATAGTGAAAGCCTCTTTTGAAGAAGGGAAGTGTGGCCTAAATTCAGTTGACTCCCTTGAG
CATGAGATGTGGAGAAGCAGGGCAGATGAGATCAATGCCATTTTTGAGGAAAACGAGGTGGACATTTCTG
TTGTCGTGCAGGATCCAAAGAATGTTTACCAGAGAGGAACTCATCCATTTTCCAGAATTCGGGATGGTCT
GCAGTATGGTTGGAAGACTTGGGGTAAGAACCTTGTGTTCTCCCCAGGGAGGAAGAATGGAAGCTTCATC
ATAGATGGAAAGTCCAGGAAAGAATGCCCGTTTTCAAACCGGGTCTGGAATTCTTTCCAGATAGAGGAGT
TTGGGACGGGAGTGTTCACCACACGCGTGTACATGGACGCAGTCTTTGAATACACCATAGACTGCGATGG
ATCTATCTTGGGTGCAGCGGTGAACGGAAAAAAGAGTGCCCATGGCTCTCCAACATTTTGGATGGGAAGT
CATGAAGTAAATGGGACATGGATGATCCACACCTTGGAGGCATTAGATTACAAGGAGTGTGAGTGGCCAC
TGACACATACGATTGGAACATCAGTTGAAGAGAGTGAAATGTTCATGCCGAGATCAATCGGAGGCCCAGT
TAGCTCTCACAATCATATCCCTGGATACAAGGTTCAGACGAACGGACCTTGGATGCAGGTACCACTAGAA
GTGAAGAGAGAAGCTTGCCCAGGGACTAGCGTGATCATTGATGGCAACTGTGATGGACGGGGAAAATCAA
CCAGATCCACCACGGATAGCGGGAAAGTTATTCCTGAATGGTGTTGCCGCTCCTGCACAATGCCGCCTGT
GAGCTTCCATGGTAGTGATGGGTGTTGGTATCCCATGGAAATTAGGCCAAGGAAAACGCATGAAAGCCAT
CTGGTGCGCTCCTGGGTTACAGCTGGAGAAATACATGCTGTCCCTTTTGGTTTGGTGAGCATGATGATAG
CAATGGAAGTGGTCCTAAGGAAAAGACAGGGACCAAAGCAAATGTTGGTTGGAGGAGTAGTGCTCTTGGG
AGCAATGCTGGTCGGGCAAGTAACTCTCCTTGATTTGCTGAAACTCACAGTGGCTGTGGGATTGCATTTC
CATGAGATGAACAATGGAGGAGACGCCATGTATATGGCGTTGATTGCTGCCTTTTCAATCAGACCAGGGC
TGCTCATCGGCTTTGGGCTCAGGACCCTATGGAGCCCTCGGGAACGCCTTGTGCTGACCCTAGGAGCAGC
CATGGTGGAGATTGCCTTGGGTGGCGTGATGGGCGGCCTGTGGAAGTATCTAAATGCAGTTTCTCTCTGC
ATCCTGACAATAAATGCTGTTGCTTCTAGGAAAGCATCAAATACCATCTTGCCCCTCATGGCTCTGTTGA
CACCTGTCACTATGGCTGAGGTGAGACTTGCCGCAATGTTCTTTTGTGCCATGGTTATCATAGGGGTCCT
TCACCAGAATTTCAAGGACACCTCCATGCAGAAGACTATACCTCTGGTGGCCCTCACACTCACATCTTAC
CTGGGCTTGACACAACCTTTTTTGGGCCTGTGTGCATTTCTGGCAACCCGCATATTTGGGCGAAGGAGTA
TCCCAGTGAATGAGGCACTCGCAGCAGCTGGTCTAGTGGGAGTGCTGGCAGGACTGGCTTTTCAGGAGAT
GGAGAACTTCCTTGGTCCGATTGCAGTTGGAGGACTCCTGATGATGCTGGTTAGCGTGGCTGGGAGGGTG
GATGGGCTAGAGCTCAAGAAGCTTGGTGAAGTTTCATGGGAAGAGGAGGCGGAGATCAGCGGGAGTTCCG
CCCGCTATGATGTGGCACTCAGTGAACAAGGGGAGTTCAAGCTGCTTTCTGAAGAGAAAGTGCCATGGGA
CCAGGTTGTGATGACCTCGCTGGCCTTGGTTGGGGCTGCCCTCCATCCATTTGCTCTTCTGCTGGTCCTT
GCTGGGTGGCTGTTTCATGTCAGGGGAGCGCGCAGAAGTGGTCACCGGAGAAGTGGGGATGTCTTGTGGG
ATATTCCCACTCCTAAGATCATCGAGGAATGTGAACATCTGGAGGATGGGATTTATGGCATATTCCAGTC
AACCTTCTTGGGGGCCTCCCAGCGAGGAGTGGGAGTGGCACAGGGAGGGGTGTTCCACACAATGTGGCAT
GTCACAAGAGGAGCTTTCCTTGTCAGGAATGGCAAGAAGTTGATTCCATCTTGGGCTTCAGTAAAGGAAG
ACCTTGTCGCCTATGGTGGCTCATGGAAGTTGGAAGGCAGATGGGATGGAGAGGAAGAGGTCCAGTTGAT
CGCGGCTGTTCCAGGAAAGAACGTGGTCAACGTCCAGACAAAACCGAGCTTGTTCAAAGTGAGGAATGGG
GGAGAAATCGGGGCTGTCGCTCTTGACTATCCGAGTGGCACTTCAGGATCTCCTATTGTTAACAGGAACG
GAGAGGTGATTGGGCTGTACGGCAATGGCATCCTTGTCGGTGACAACTCCTTCGTGTCCGCCATATCCCA
GACTGAGGTGAAGGAAGAAGGAAAGGAGGAGCTCCAAGAGATCCCGACAATGCTAAAGAAAGGAATGACA
ACTGTCCTTGATTTTCATCCTGGAGCTGGGAAGACAAGACGTTTCCTCCCACAGATCTTGGCCGAGTGCG
CACGGAGACGCTTGCGCACTCTTGTGTTGGCCCCCACCAGGGTTGTTCTTTCTGAAATGAAGGAGGCTTT
TCACGGCCTGGACGTGAAATTCCACACACAGGCTTTTTCCGCTCACGGCAGCGGGAGAGAAGTCATTGAT
GCCATGTGCCATGCCACCCTAACTTACAGGATGTTGGAACCAACTAGGGTTGTTAACTGGGAAGTGATCA
TTATGGATGAAGCCCATTTTTTGGATCCAGCTAGCATAGCCGCTAGAGGTTGGGCAGCGCACAGAGCTAG
GGCAAATGAAAGTGCAACAATCTTGATGACAGCCACACCGCCTGGGACTAGTGATGAATTTCCACATTCA
AATGGTGAAATAGAAGATGTTCAAACGGACATACCCAGTGAGCCCTGGAACACAGGGCATGACTGGATCC
TGGCTGACAAAAGGCCCACGGCATGGTTCCTTCCATCCATCAGAGCTGCAAATGTCATGGCTGCCTCTTT
GCGTAAGGCTGGAAAGAGTGTGGTGGTCCTGAACAGGAAAACCTTTGAGAGAGAATACCCCACGATAAAG
CAGAAGAAACCTGACTTTATATTGGCCACTGACATAGCTGAAATGGGAGCCAACCTTTGCGTGGAGCGAG
TGCTGGATTGCAGGACGGCTTTTAAGCCTGTGCTTGTGGATGAAGGGAGGAAGGTGGCAATAAAAGGGCC
ACTTCGTATCTCCGCATCCTCTGCTGCTCAAAGGAGGGGGCGCATTGGGAGAAATCCCAACAGAGATGGA
GACTCATACTACTATTCTGAGCCTACAAGTGAAAATAATGCCCACCACGTCTGCTGGTTGGAGGCCTCAA
TGCTCTTGGACAACATGGAGGTGAGGGGTGGAATGGTCGCCCCACTCTATGGCGTTGAAGGAACTAAAAC
ACCAGTTTCCCCTGGTGAAATGAGACTGAGGGATGACCAGAGGAAAGTCTTCAGAGAACTAGTGAGGAAT
TGTGACCTGCCCGTTTGGCTTTCGTGGCAAGTGGCCAAGGCTGGTTTGAAGACGAATGATCGTAAGTGGT
GTTTTGAAGGCCCTGAGGAACATGAGATCTTGAATGACAGCGGTGAAACAGTGAAGTGCAGGGCTCCTGG
AGGAGCAAAGAAGCCTCTGCGCCCAAGGTGGTGTGATGAAAGGGTGTCATCTGACCAGAGTGCGCTGTCT
GAATTTATTAAGTTTGCTGAAGGTAGGAGGGGAGCTGCTGAAGTGCTAGTTGTGCTGAGTGAACTCCCTG
ATTTCCTGGCTAAAAAAGGTGGAGAGGCAATGGATACCATCAGTGTGTTCCTCCACTCTGAGGAAGGCTC
TAGGGCTTACCGCAATGCACTATCAATGATGCCTGAGGCAATGACAATAGTCATGCTGTTTATACTGGCT
GGACTACTGACATCGGGAATGGTCATCTTTTTCATGTCTCCCAAAGGCATCAGTAGAATGTCTATGGCGA
TGGGCACAATGGCCGGCTGTGGATATCTCATGTTCCTTGGAGGCGTCAAACCCACTCACATCTCCTATGT
CATGCTCATATTCTTTGTCCTGATGGTGGTTGTGATCCCCGAGCCAGGGCAACAAAGGTCCATCCAAGAC
AACCAAGTGGCATACCTCATTATTGGCATCCTGACGCTGGTTTCAGCGGTGGCAGCCAACGAGCTAGGCA
TGCTGGAGAAAACCAAAGAGGACCTCTTTGGGAAGAAGAACTTAATTCCATCTAGTGCTTCACCCTGGAG
TTGGCCGGATCTTGACCTGAAGCCAGGAGCTGCCTGGACAGTGTACGTTGGCATTGTTACAATGCTCTCT
CCAATGTTGCACCACTGGATCAAAGTCGAATATGGCAACCTGTCTCTGTCTGGAATAGCCCAGTCAGCCT
CAGTCCTTTCTTTCATGGACAAGGGGATACCATTCATGAAGATGAATATCTCGGTCATAATGCTGCTGGT
CAGTGGCTGGAATTCAATAACAGTGATGCCTCTGCTCTGTGGCATAGGGTGCGCCATGCTCCACTGGTCT
CTCATTTTACCTGGAATCAAAGCGCAGCAGTCAAAGCTTGCACAGAGAAGGGTGTTCCATGGCGTTGCCA
AGAACCCTGTGGTTGATGGGAATCCAACAGTTGACATTGAGGAAGCTCCTGAAATGCCTGCCCTTTATGA
GAAGAAACTGGCTCTATATCTCCTTCTTGCTCTCAGCCTAGCTTCTGTTGCCATGTGCAGAACGCCCTTT
TCATTGGCTGAAGGCATTGTCCTAGCATCAGCTGCCTTAGGGCCGCTCATAGAGGGAAACACCAGCCTTC
TTTGGAATGGACCCATGGCTGTCTCCATGACAGGAGTCATGAGGGGGAATCACTATGCTTTTGTGGGAGT
CATGTACAATCTATGGAAGATGAAAACTGGACGCCGGGGGAGCGCGAATGGAAAAACTTTGGGTGAAGTC
TGGAAGAGGGAACTGAATCTGTTGGACAAGCGACAGTTTGAGTTGTATAAAAGGACCGACATTGTGGAGG
TGGATCGTGATACGGCACGCAGGCATTTGGCCGAAGGGAAGGTGGACACCGGGGTGGCGGTCTCCAGGGG
GACCGCAAAGTTAAGGTGGTTCCATGAGCGTGGCTATGTCAAGCTGGAAGGTAGGGTGATTGACCTGGGG
TGTGGCCGCGGAGGCTGGTGTTACTACGCTGCTGCGCAAAAGGAAGTGAGTGGGGTCAAAGGATTTACTC
TTGGAAGAGACGGCCATGAGAAACCCATGAATGTGCAAAGTCTGGGATGGAACATCATCACCTTCAAGGA
CAAAACTGATATCCACCGCCTAGAACCAGTGAAATGTGACACCCTTTTGTGTGACATTGGAGAGTCATCA
TCGTCATCGGTCACAGAGGGGGAAAGGACCGTGAGAGTTCTTGATACTGTAGAAAAATGGCTGGCTTGTG
GGGTTGACAACTTCTGTGTGAAGGTGTTAGCTCCATACATGCCAGATGTTCTTGAGAAACTGGAATTGCT
CCAAAGGAGGTTTGGCGGAACAGTGATCAGGAACCCTCTCTCCAGGAATTCCACTCATGAAATGTACTAC
GTGTCTGGAGCCCGCAGCAATGTCACATTTACTGTGAACCAAACATCCCGCCTCCTGATGAGGAGAATGA
GGCGTCCAACTGGAAAAGTGACCCTGGAGGCTGACGTCATCCTCCCAATTGGGACACGCAGTGTTGAGAC
AGACAAGGGACCCCTGGACAAAGAGGCCATAGAAGAAAGGGTTGAGAGGATAAAATCTGAGTACATGACC
TCTTGGTTTTATGACAATGACAACCCCTACAGGACCTGGCACTACTGTGGCTCCTATGTCACAAAAACCT
CAGGAAGTGCGGCGAGCATGGTAAATGGTGTTATTAAAATTCTGACATATCCATGGGACAGGATAGAGGA
GGTCACAAGAATGGCAATGACTGACACAACCCCTTTTGGACAGCAAAGAGTGTTTAAAGAAAAAGTTGAC
ACCAGAGCAAAGGATCCACCAGCGGGAACTAGGAAGATCATGAAAGTTGTCAACAGGTGGCTGTTCCGCC
ACCTGGCCAGAGAAAAGAACCCCAGACTGTGCACAAAGGAAGAATTTATTGCAAAAGTCCGAAGTCATGC
AGCCATTGGAGCTTACCTGGAAGAACAAGAACAGTGGAAGACTGCCAATGAGGCTGTCCAAGACCCAAAG
TTCTGGGAACTGGTGGATGAAGAAAGGAAGCTGCACCAACAAGGCAGGTGTCGGACTTGTGTGTACAACA
TGATGGGGAAAAGAGAGAAGAAGCTGTCAGAGTTTGGGAAAGCAAAGGGAAGCCGTGCCATATGGTATAT
GTGGCTGGGAGCGCGGTATCTTGAGTTTGAGGCCCTGGGATTCCTGAATGAGGACCATTGGGCTTCCAGG
GAAAACTCAGGAGGAGGAGTGGAAGGCATTGGCTTACAATACCTAGGATATGTGATCAGAGACCTGGCTG
CAATGGATGGTGGTGGATTCTACGCGGATGACACCGCTGGATGGGACACGCGCATCACAGAGGCAGACCT
TGATGATGAACAGGAGATCTTGAACTACATGAGCCCACATCACAAAAAACTGGCACAAGCAGTGATGGAA
ATGACATACAAGAACAAAGTGGTGAAAGTGTTGAGACCAGCCCCAGGAGGGAAAGCCTACATGGATGTCA
TAAGTCGACGAGACCAGAGAGGATCCGGGCAGGTAGTGACTTATGCTCTGAACACCATCACCAACTTGAA
AGTCCAATTGATCAGAATGGCAGAAGCAGAGATGGTGATACATCACCAACATGTTCAAGATTGTGATGAA
TCAGTTCTGACCAGGCTGGAGGCATGGCTCACTGAGCACGGATGTGACAGACTGAAGAGGATGGCGGTGA
GTGGAGACGACTGTGTGGTCCGGCCCATCGATGACAGGTTCGGCCTGGCCCTGTCCCATCTCAACGCCAT
GTCCAAGGTTAGAAAGGACATATCTGAATGGCAGCCATCAAAAGGGTGGAATGATTGGGAGAATGTGCCC
TTCTGTTCCCACCACTTCCATGAACTACAGCTGAAGGATGGCAGGAGGATTGTGGTGCCTTGCCGAGAAC
AGGACGAGCTCATTGGGAGAGGAAGGGTGTCTCCAGGAAACGGCTGGATGATCAAGGAAACAGCTTGCCT
CAGCAAAGCCTATGCCAACATGTGGTCACTGATGTATTTTCACAAAAGGGACATGAGGCTACTGTCATTG
GCTGTTTCCTCAGCTGTTCCCACCTCATGGGTTCCACAAGGACGCACAACATGGTCGATTCATGGGAAAG
GGGAGTGGATGACCACGGAAGACATGCTTGAGGTGTGGAACAGAGTATGGATAACCAACAACCCACACAT
GCAGGACAAGACAATGGTGAAAAAATGGAGAGATGTCCCTTATCTAACCAAGAGACAAGACAAGCTGTGC
GGATCACTGATTGGAATGACCAATAGGGCCACCTGGGCCTCCCACATCCATTTAGTCATCCATCGTATCC
GAACGCTGATTGGACAGGAGAAATACACTGACTACCTAACAGTCATGGACAGGTATTCTGTGGATGCTGA
CCTGCAACTGGGTGAGCTTATCTGAAACACCATCTAACAGGAATAACCGGGATACAAACCACGGGTGGAG
AACCGGACTCCCCACAACCTGAAACCGGGATATAAACCACGGCTGGAGAACCGGACTCCGCACTTAAAAT
GAAACAGAAACCGGGATAAAAACTACGGATGGAGAACCGGACTCCACACATTGAGACAGAAGAAGTTGTC
AGCCCAGAACCCCACACGAGTTTTGCCACTGCTAAGCTGTGAGGCAGTGCAGGCTGGGACAGCCGACCTC
CAGGTTGCGAAAAACCTGGTTTCTGGGACCTCCCACCCCAGAGTAAAAAGAACGGAGCCTCCGCTACCAC
CCTCCCACGTGGTGGTAGAAAGACGGGGTCTAGAGGTTAGAGGAGACCCTCCAGGGAACAAATAGTGGGA
CCATATTGACGCCAGGGAAAGACCGGAGTGGTTCTCTGCTTTTCCTCCAGAGGTCTGTGAGCACAGTTTG
CTCAAGAATAAGCAGACCTTTGGATGACAAACACAAAACCACTCGAGCAAGACGTTTCCCGTTGAATATG
GCTCATAACACCCCTTGTATTACTGTTTATGTAAGCAGACAGTTTTATTGTTCATGATGATATATTTTTA
TCTTGTGCAATGTAACATCAGAGATTTTGAGACACAACGTGGCTTTGTTGAATAAATCGAACTTTTGCTG
AGTTGAAGGATCAGATCACGCATCTTCCCGACAACGCAGACCGTTCCGTGGCAAAGCAAAAGTTCAAAAT
CACCAACTGGTCCACCTACAACAAAGCTCTCATCAACCGTGGCTCCCTCACTTTCTGGCTGGATGATGGG
GCGATTCAGGCCTGGTATGAGTCAGCAACACCTTCTTCACGAGGCAGACCTCAGCGCTAGCGGAGTGTAG
TGGGATCCCCGGGTACCGAGCTCGAATTCGCCCTATAGTGAGTCGTATTACAATTCACTGGCCGTCGTTT
TACAACGTCGTGACTGGGAAAACCCTGGCGTTACCCAACTTAATCGCCTTGCAGCACATCCCCCTTTCGC
CAGCTGGCGTAATAGCGAAGAGGCCCGCACCGATCGCCCTTCCCAACAGTTGCGCAGCTGAATGGCGAAT
GGCGCCTGATGCGGTATTTTCTCCTTACGCATCTGTGCGGTATTTCACACCGCATATGGTGCACTCTCAG
TACAATCTGCTCTGATGCCGCATAGTTAAGCCAGCCCCGACACCCGCCAACACCCGCTGACGCGAACCCC
TTGCGGCCGCATCGAATATAACTTCGTATAATGTATGCTATACGAAGTTATTAGCGATGAGCTCGGACTT
CCATTGTTCATTCCACGGACAAAAACAGAGAAAGGAAACGACAGAGGCCAAAAAGCTCGCTTTCAGCACC
TGTCGTTTCCTTTCTTTTCAGAGGGTATTTTAAATAAAAACATTAAGTTATGACGAAGAAGAACGGAAAC
GCCTTAAACCGGAAAATTTTCATAAATAGCGAAAACCCGCGAGGTCGCCGCCCCGTAACCTGTCGGATCA
CCGGAAAGGACCCGTAAAGTGATAATGATTATCATCTACATATCACAACGTGCGTGGAGGCCATCAAACC
ACGTCAAATAATCAATTATGACGCAGGTATCGTATTAATTGATCTGCATCAACTTAACGTAAAAGCAACT
TCAGACAATACAAATCAGCGACACTGAATACGGGGCAACCTCATGTCCGAGCTCGCGAGCTCGTCGACAG
CGACACACTTGCATCGGATGCAGCCCGGTTAACGTGCCGGCACGGCCTGGGTAACCAGGTATTTTGTCCA
CATAACCGTGCGCAAAATGTTGTGGATAAGCAGGACACAGCAGCAATCCACAGCAGGCATACAACCGCAC
ACCGAGGTTACTCCGTTCTACAGGTTACGACGACATGTCAATACTTGCCCTTGACAGGCATTGATGGAAT
CGTAGTCTCACGCTGATAGTCTGATCGACAATACAAGTGGGACCGTGGTCCCAGACCGATAATCAGACCG
ACAACACGAGTGGGATCGTGGTCCCAGACTAATAATCAGACCGACGATACGAGTGGGACCGTGGTCCCAG
ACTAATAATCAGACCGACGATACGAGTGGGACCGTGGTTCCAGACTAATAATCAGACCGACGATACGAGT
GGGACCGTGGTCCCAGACTAATAATCAGACCGACGATACGAGTGGGACCATGGTCCCAGACTAATAATCA
GACCGACGATACGAGTGGGACCGTGGTCCCAGTCTGATTATCAGACCGACGATACGAGTGGGACCGTGGT
CCCAGACTAATAATCAGACCGACGATACGAGTGGGACCGTGGTCCCAGACTAATAATCAGACCGACGATA
CGAGTGGGACCGTGGTCCCAGTCTGATTATCAGACCGACGATACAAGTGGAACAGTGGGCCCAGAGAGAA
TATTCAGGCCAGTTATGCTTTCTGGCCTGTAACAAAGGACATTAAGTAAAGACAGATAAACGTAGACTAA
AACGTGGTCGCATCAGGGTGCTGGCTTTTCAAGTTCCTTAAGAATGGCCTCAATTTTCTCTATACACTCA
GTTGGAACACGAGACCTGTCCAGGTTAAGCACCATTTTATCGCCCTTATACAATACTGTCGCTCCAGGAG
CAAACTGATGTCGTGAGCTTAAACTAGTTCTTGATGCAGATGACGTTTTAAGCACAGAAGTTAAAAGAGT
GATAACTTCTTCAGCTTCAAATATCACCCCAGCTTTTTTCTGCTCATGAAGGTTAGATGCCTGCTGCTTA
AGTAATTCCTCTTTATCTGTAAAGGCTTTTTGAAGTGCATCACCTGACCGGGCAGATAGTTCACCGGGGT
GAGAAAAAAGAGCAACAACTGATTTAGGCAATTTGGCGGTGTTGATACAGCGGGTAATAATCTTACGTGA
AATATTTTCCGCATCAGCCAGCGCAGAAATATTTCCAGCAAATTCATTCTGCAATCGGCTTGCATAACGC
TGACCACGTTCATAAGCACTTGTTGGGCGATAATCGTTACCCAATCTGGATAATGCAGCCATCTGCTCAT
CATCCAGCTCGCCAACCAGAACACGATAATCACTTTCGGTAAGTGCAGCAGCTTTACGACGGCGACTCCC
ATCGGCAATTTCTATGACACCAGATACTCTTCGACCGAACGCCGGTGTCTGTTGACCAGTCAGTAGAAAA
GAAGGGATGAGATCATCCAGTGCGTCCTCAGTAAGCAGCTCCTGGTCACGTTCATTACCTGACCATACCC
GAGAGGTCTTCTCAACACTATCACCCCGGAGCACTTCAAGAGTAAACTTCACATCCCGACCACATACAGG
CAAAGTAATGGCATTACCGCGAGCCATTACTCCTACGCGCGCAATTAACGAATCCACCATCGGGGCAGCT
GGTGTCGATAACGAAGTATCTTCAACCGGTTGAGTATTGAGCGTATGTTTTGGAATAACAGGCGCACGCT
TCATTATCTAATCTCCCAGCGTGGTTTAATCAGACGATCGAAAATTTCATTGCAGACAGGTTCCCAAATA
GAAAGAGCATTTCTCCAGGCACCAGTTGAAGAGCGTTGATCAATGGCCTGTTCAAAAACAGTTCTCATCC
GGATCTGACCTTTACCAACTTCATCCGTTTCACGTACAACATTTTTTAGAACCATGCTTCCCCAGGCATC
CCGAATTTGCTCCTCCATCCACGGGGACTGAGAGCCATTACTATTGCTGTATTTGGTAAGCAAAATACGT
ACATCAGGCTCGAACCCTTTAAGATCAACGTTCTTGAGCAGATCACGAAGCATATCGAAAAACTGCAGTG
CGGAGGTGTAGTCAAACAACTCAGCAGGCGTGGGAACAATCAGCACATCAGCAGCACATACGACATTAAT
CGTGCCGATACCCAGGTTAGGCGCGCTGTCAATAACTATGACATCATAGTCATGAGCAACAGTTTCAATG
GCCAGTCGGAGCATCAGGTGTGGATCGGTGGGCAGTTTACCTTCATCAAATTTGCCCATTAACTCAGTTT
CAATACGGTGCAGAGCCAGACAGGAAGGAATAATGTCAAGCCCCGGCCAGCAAGTGGGCTTTATTGCATA
AGTGACATCGTCCTTTTCCCCAAGATAGAAAGGCAGGAGAGTGTCTTCTGCATGAATATGAAGATCTGGT
ACCCATCCGTGATACATTGAGGCTGTTCCCTGGGGGTCGTTACCTTCCACGAGCAAAACACGTAGCCCCT
TCAGAGCCAGATCCTGAGCAAGATGAACAGAAACTGAGGTTTTGTAAACGCCACCTTTATGGGCAGCAAC
CCCGATCACCGGTGGAAATACGTCTTCAGCACGTCGCAATCGCGTACCAAACACATCACGCATATGATTA
ATTTGTTCAATTGTATAACCAACACGTTGCTCAACCCGTCCTCGAATTTCCATATCCGGGTGCGGTAGTC
GCCCTGCTTTCTCGGCATCTCTGATAGCCTGAGAAGAAACCCCAACTAAATCCGCTGCTTCACCTATTCT
CCAGCGCCGGGTTATTTTCCTCGCTTCCGGGCTGTCATCATTAAACTGTGCAATGGCGATAGCCTTCGTC
ATTTCATGACCAGCGTTTATGCACTGGTTAAGTGTTTCCATGAGTTTCATTCTGAACATCCTTTAATCAT
TGCTTTGCGTTTTTTTATTAAATCTTGCAATTTACTGCAAAGCAACAACAAAATCGCAAAGTCATCAAAA
AACCGCAAAGTTGTTTAAAATAAGAGCAACACTACAAAAGGAGATAAGAAGAGCACATACCTCAGTCACT
TATTATCACTAGCGCTCGCCGCAGCCGTGTAACCGAGCATAGCGAGCGAACTGGCGAGGAAGCAAAGAAG
AACTGTTCTGTCAGATAGCTCTTACGCTCAGCGCAAGAAGAAATATCCACCGTGGGAAAAACTCCAGGTA
GAGGTACACACGCGGATAGCCAATTCAGAGTAATAAACTGTGATAATCAACCCTCATCAATGATGACGAA
CTAACCCCCGATATCAAGTCACATGACGAAGGGAAAGAGAAGGAAATCAACTGTGACAAACTGCCCTCAA
ATTTGGCTTCCTTAAAAATTACAGTTCAAAAAGTATGAGAAAATCCATGCAGGCTGAAGGAAACAGCAAA
ACTGTGACAAATTACCCTCAGTAGGTCAGAACAAATGTGACGAACCACCCTCAAATCTGTGACAGATAAC
CCTCAGACTATCCTGTCGTCATGGAAGTGATATCGCGGAAGGAAAATACGATATGAGTCGTCTGGCGGCC
TTTCTTTTTCTCAATGTATGAGAGGCGCATTGGAGTTCTGCTGTTGATCTCATTAACACAGACCTGCAGG
AAGCGGCGGCGGAAGTCAGGCATACGCTGGTAACTTTGAGGCAGCTGGTAACGCTCTATGATCCAGTCGA
TTTTCAGAGAGACGATGCCTGAGCCATCCGGCTTACGATACTGACACAGGGATTCGTATAAACGCATGGC
ATACGGATTGGTGATTTCTTTTGTTTCACTAAGCCGAAACTGCGTAAACCGGTTCTGTAACCCGATAAAG
AAGGGAAT
